Addgene plasmid #99945: pcDNA3-HA-REDD1 P139A (#625)
Purpose: mammalian expression
Depositing lab: James Brugarolas. Depositing organization: University of Texas Southwestern Medical Center. Publication: Structural analysis and functional implications of the negative mTORC1 regulator REDD1. Vega-Rubin-de-Celis S, Abdallah Z, Kinch L, Grishin NV, Brugarolas J, Zhang X. Biochemistry. 2010 Mar 23;49(11):2491-501. doi: 10.1021/bi902135e. PubMed 20166753.
Backbone
  Vector backbone: pcDNA3.1
  Backbone manufacturer: Invitrogen
  Vector type: Mammalian Expression
Growth in bacteria
  Bacterial resistance: Ampicillin, 100 μg/mL
  Growth temperature: 37°C
  Growth strain: DH5alpha
  Copy number: Unknown
Gene/Insert
  Gene/Insert name: REDD1
  Species: H. sapiens (human)
  Mutation: P139A
  Entrez Gene: DDIT4 (a.k.a. Dig2, REDD-1, REDD1)
  Tag / fusion protein: HA (C terminal on insert)
  Cloning method: Restriction Enzyme; 5′ cloning site Unknown (unknown if destroyed); 3′ cloning site Unknown (unknown if destroyed)
Terms and licenses: Academic/Nonprofit Terms; Industry Terms: Not Available to Industry
How to cite: pcDNA3-HA-REDD1 P139A (#625) was a gift from James Brugarolas (Addgene plasmid # 99945 ; http://n2t.net/addgene:99945 ; RRID:Addgene_99945)
