[The description below was written by a language model from this plasmid's Addgene catalogue record and pLannotate feature annotations shown in this document.]
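Description:
pcDNA3-HA-REDD1 P139A is a mammalian expression plasmid of about 6.2 kb built on the Invitrogen pcDNA3-family backbone (catalogued as pcDNA3.1). It carries human REDD1 (gene symbol DDIT4) with a proline-to-alanine substitution at residue 139. The open reading frame sits downstream of the human cytomegalovirus immediate-early enhancer and promoter and is followed by the bovine growth hormone polyadenylation signal, an arrangement that gives strong constitutive transcription in transfected mammalian cells. An HA epitope is fused to the protein for detection by immunoblotting or immunoprecipitation. Both the catalogue entry and the annotation place it at the C-terminal end of the insert, where a short HA-matching segment directly follows the DDIT4 coding sequence, even though the plasmid name lists HA first. T7 and SP6 phage promoters flank the cloning region. The restriction sites used for cloning are not recorded.

In E. coli the plasmid is maintained through a high-copy ColE1/pUC-type origin and selected with ampicillin via the β-lactamase gene. An f1 origin is also present. For mammalian cells, a neomycin phosphotransferase cassette driven by the SV40 early promoter and ending in the SV40 poly(A) signal allows G418 selection of stable transfectants. Small annotated fragments such as the HIV LTR, ble, lacI and bom matches appear to be backbone remnants rather than functional elements.

REDD1 is a stress- and hypoxia-responsive negative regulator of mTORC1 that acts through the TSC1–TSC2 complex. The associated study was a structural and functional analysis of the protein, so this point mutant presumably tests the contribution of Pro139 to REDD1 activity, though the record does not state the mutation's effect.
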