Features (pLannotate 1.2.2; 22 found; start..end, strand, type, name):
      1..380     +  enhancer       CMV enhancer: human cytomegalovirus immediate early enhancer
    381..584     +  promoter       CMV promoter: human cytomegalovirus (CMV) immediate early promoter
    580..613     +  LTR            5' LTR (truncated) (fragment): truncated 5' long terminal repeat (LTR) from HIV-1
    629..647     +  promoter       T7 promoter: promoter for bacteriophage T7 RNA polymerase
    685..1380    +  CDS            DDIT4: DDIT4_HUMAN - Also known as REDD1, RTP801. Experimental evidence at protein level: Swiss-Prot protein existence level 1. Regulates cell growth, proliferation and survival via inhibition of the activity of the mammalian target of rapamycin complex 1 (mTORC1). Inhibition of mTORC1 is mediated by a pathway that involves DDIT4/REDD1, AKT1, the TSC1-TSC2 complex and the GTPase RHEB. Plays an important role in responses to cellular energy levels and cellular stress, including responses to hypoxia and DNA damage. Regulates p53/TP53-mediated apoptosis in response to DNA damage via its effect on mTORC1
   1381..1408    +  CDS            3xHA (fragment): three tandem HA epitope tags
   1471..1489    -  promoter       SP6 promoter: promoter for bacteriophage SP6 RNA polymerase
   1515..1739    +  polyA_signal   bGH poly(A) signal: bovine growth hormone polyadenylation signal
   1743..1764    +  promoter       SV40 promoter (fragment): SV40 enhancer and early promoter
   1785..2213    +  rep_origin     f1 ori (sequence partly withheld): f1 bacteriophage origin of replication; arrow indicates direction of (+) strand synthesis
   2227..2556    +  promoter       SV40 promoter: SV40 enhancer and early promoter
   2623..3414    +  CDS            neo: KKA2_KLEPN - Also known as kan, nptII. Experimental evidence at protein level: Swiss-Prot protein existence level 1. Resistance to kanamycin, neomycin, paromomycin, ribostamycin, butirosin and gentamicin B. From Klebsiella pneumoniae.
   3438..3596    +  CDS            ble (fragment): BLE_KLEPN - Experimental evidence at protein level: Swiss-Prot protein existence level 1. Binding protein with a strong affinity to the bleomycin family of antibiotics. Binds to CL990; an antimitotic-antibiotic compound. From Klebsiella pneumoniae.
   3591..3712    +  polyA_signal   SV40 poly(A) signal: SV40 polyadenylation signal
   3785..3801    -  protein_bind   lac operator: The lac repressor binds to the lac operator to inhibit transcription in E. coli. This inhibition can be relieved by adding lactose or isopropyl-β-D-thiogalactopyranoside (IPTG). lac repressor encoded by lacI
   3809..3839    -  promoter       lac promoter: promoter for the E. coli lac operon
   3854..3875    -  protein_bind   CAP binding site: CAP binding activates transcription in the presence of cAMP. E. coli catabolite activator protein
   3888..3980    -  CDS            lacI (fragment): lac repressor; lacI; The lac repressor binds to the lac operator to inhibit transcription in E. coli. This inhibition can be relieved by adding lactose or isopropyl-β-D-thiogalactopyranoside (IPTG).
   4163..4751    -  rep_origin     ori: high-copy-number ColE1/pMB1/pBR322/pUC origin of replication
   4922..5782    -  CDS            AmpR: β-lactamase; bla; confers resistance to ampicillin, carbenicillin, and related antibiotics
   5783..5887    -  promoter       AmpR promoter: bla
   5946..5998    -  misc_feature   bom (fragment): basis of mobility region from pBR322
>Addgene plasmid #99945 | pcDNA3-HA-REDD1 P139A (#625) | addgene full sequence | sequence record 198013 | Addgene NGS Result
GACATTGATTATTGACTAGTTATTAATAGTAATCAATTACGGGGTCATTAGTTCATAGCCCATATATGGA
GTTCCGCGTTACATAACTTACGGTAAATGGCCCGCCTGGCTGACCGCCCAACGACCCCCGCCCATTGACG
TCAATAATGACGTATGTTCCCATAGTAACGCCAATAGGGACTTTCCATTGACGTCAATGGGTGGAGTATT
TACGGTAAACTGCCCACTTGGCAGTACATCAAGTGTATCATATGCCAAGTACGCCCCCTATTGACGTCAA
TGACGGTAAATGGCCCGCCTGGCATTATGCCCAGTACATGACCTTATGGGACTTTCCTACTTGGCAGTAC
ATCTACGTATTAGTCATCGCTATTACCATGGTGATGCGGTTTTGGCAGTACATCAATGGGCGTGGATAGC
GGTTTGACTCACGGGGATTTCCAAGTCTCCACCCCATTGACGTCAATGGGAGTTTGTTTTGGCACCAAAA
TCAACGGGACTTTCCAAAATGTCGTAACAACTCCGCCCCATTGACGCAAATGGGCGGTAGGCGTGTACGG
TGGGAGGTCTATATAAGCAGAGCTCTCTGGCTAACTAGAGAACCCACTGCTTACTGGCTTATCGAAATTA
ATACGACTCACTATAGGGAGACCCAAGCTTGGTACCGAGCTCGGATCCGCCACCATGCCTAGCCTTTGGG
ACCGCTTCTCGTCGTCGTCCACCTCCTCTTCGCCCTCGTCCTTGCCCCGAACTCCCACCCCAGATCGGCC
GCCGCGCTCAGCCTGGGGGTCGGCGACCCGGGAGGAGGGGTTTGACCGCTCCACGAGCCTGGAGAGCTCG
GACTGCGAGTCCCTGGACAGCAGCAACAGTGGCTTCGGGCCGGAGGAAGACACGGCTTACCTGGATGGGG
TGTCGTTGCCCGACTTTGAGCTGCTCAGTGACCCTGAGGATGAACACTTGTGTGCCAACCTGATGCAGCT
GCTGCAGGAGAGCCTGGCCCAGGCGCGGCTGGGCTCTCGACGCCCTGCGCGCCTGCTGATGCCTAGCCAG
TTGGTAAGCCAGGTGGGCAAAGAACTACTGCGCCTGGCCTACAGCGAGGCCTGCGGCCTGCGGGGGGCGC
TGCTGGACGTCTGCGTGGAGCAGGGCAAGAGCTGCCACAGCGTGGGCCAGCTGGCACTCGACCCCAGCCT
GGTGCCCACCTTCCAGCTGACCCTCGTGCTGCGCCTGGACTCACGACTCTGGCCCAAGATCCAGGGGCTG
TTTAGCTCCGCCAACTCTCCCTTCCTCCCTGGCTTCAGCCAGTCCCTGACGCTGAGCACTGGCTTCCGAG
TCATCAAGAAGAAGCTGTACAGCTCGGAACAGCTGCTCATTGAGGAGTGTTACCCATACGATGTTCCAGA
TTACGCTTGAGAATTCTGCAGATATCCATCACACTGGCGGCCGCTCGAGCATGCATCTAGAGGGCCCTAT
TCTATAGTGTCACCTAAATGCTAGAGCTCGCTGATCAGCCTCGACTGTGCCTTCTAGTTGCCAGCCATCT
GTTGTTTGCCCCTCCCCCGTGCCTTCCTTGACCCTGGAAGGTGCCACTCCCACTGTCCTTTCCTAATAAA
ATGAGGAAATTGCATCGCATTGTCTGAGTAGGTGTCATTCTATTCTGGGGGGTGGGGTGGGGCAGGACAG
CAAGGGGGAGGATTGGGAAGACAATAGCAGGCATGCTGGGGATGCGGTGGGCTCTATGGCTTCTGAGGCG
GAAAGAACCAGCTGGGGCTCTAGGGGGTATCCCC
[124 nt withheld, positions 1785-1908]
C
[91 nt withheld, positions 1910-2000]
A
[49 nt withheld, positions 2002-2050]
CCTTTGACGTTGGAGTCCACGTTCTTT
[37 nt withheld, positions 2078-2114]
ACCCTATCTCGGTCTATTCTTTTGATTTATAAGGGATTTTGCCGATTTCGGCCTATTGGTTAAAAAATGA
GCTGATTTAACAAAAATTTAACGCGAATTAATTCTGTGGAATGTGTGTCAGTTAGGGTGTGGAAAGTCCC
CAGGCTCCCCAGCAGGCAGAAGTATGCAAAGCATGCATCTCAATTAGTCAGCAACCAGGTGTGGAAAGTC
CCCAGGCTCCCCAGCAGGCAGAAGTATGCAAAGCATGCATCTCAATTAGTCAGCAACCATAGTCCCGCCC
CTAACTCCGCCCATCCCGCCCCTAACTCCGCCCAGTTCCGCCCATTCTCCGCCCCATGGCTGACTAATTT
TTTTTATTTATGCAGAGGCCGAGGCCGCCTCTGCCTCTGAGCTATTCCAGAAGTAGTGAGGAGGCTTTTT
TGGAGGCCTAGGCTTTTGCAAAAAGCTCCCGGGAGCTTGTATATCCATTTTCGGATCTGATCAAGAGACA
GGATGAGGATCGTTTCGCATGATTGAACAAGATGGATTGCACGCAGGTTCTCCGGCCGCTTGGGTGGAGA
GGCTATTCGGCTATGACTGGGCACAACAGACAATCGGCTGCTCTGATGCCGCCGTGTTCCGGCTGTCAGC
GCAGGGGCGCCCGGTTCTTTTTGTCAAGACCGACCTGTCCGGTGCCCTGAATGAACTGCAGGACGAGGCA
GCGCGGCTATCGTGGCTGGCCACGACGGGCGTTCCTTGCGCAGCTGTGCTCGACGTTGTCACTGAAGCGG
GAAGGGACTGGCTGCTATTGGGCGAAGTGCCGGGGCAGGATCTCCTGTCATCTCACCTTGCTCCTGCCGA
GAAAGTATCCATCATGGCTGATGCAATGCGGCGGCTGCATACGCTTGATCCGGCTACCTGCCCATTCGAC
CACCAAGCGAAACATCGCATCGAGCGAGCACGTACTCGGATGGAAGCCGGTCTTGTCGATCAGGATGATC
TGGACGAAGAGCATCAGGGGCTCGCGCCAGCCGAACTGTTCGCCAGGCTCAAGGCGCGCATGCCCGACGG
CGAGGATCTCGTCGTGACCCATGGCGATGCCTGCTTGCCGAATATCATGGTGGAAAATGGCCGCTTTTCT
GGATTCATCGACTGTGGCCGGCTGGGTGTGGCGGACCGCTATCAGGACATAGCGTTGGCTACCCGTGATA
TTGCTGAAGAGCTTGGCGGCGAATGGGCTGACCGCTTCCTCGTGCTTTACGGTATCGCCGCTCCCGATTC
GCAGCGCATCGCCTTCTATCGCCTTCTTGACGAGTTCTTCTGAGCGGGACTCTGGGGTTCGAAATGACCG
ACCAAGCGACGCCCAACCTGCCATCACGAGATTTCGATTCCACCGCCGCCTTCTATGAAAGGTTGGGCTT
CGGAATCGTTTTCCGGGACGCCGGCTGGATGATCCTCCAGCGCGGGGATCTCATGCTGGAGTTCTTCGCC
CACCCCAACTTGTTTATTGCAGCTTATAATGGTTACAAATAAAGCAATAGCATCACAAATTTCACAAATA
AAGCATTTTTTTCACTGCATTCTAGTTGTGGTTTGTCCAAACTCATCAATGTATCTTATCATGTCTGTAT
ACCGTCGACCTCTAGCTAGAGCTTGGCGTAATCATGGTCATAGCTGTTTCCTGTGTGAAATTGTTATCCG
CTCACAATTCCACACAACATACGAGCCGGAAGCATAAAGTGTAAAGCCTGGGGTGCCTAATGAGTGAGCT
AACTCACATTAATTGCGTTGCGCTCACTGCCCGCTTTCCAGTCGGGAAACCTGTCGTGCCAGCTGCATTA
ATGAATCGGCCAACGCGCGGGGAGAGGCGGTTTGCGTATTGGGCGCTCTTCCGCTTCCTCGCTCACTGAC
TCGCTGCGCTCGGTCGTTCGGCTGCGGCGAGCGGTATCAGCTCACTCAAAGGCGGTAATACGGTTATCCA
CAGAATCAGGGGATAACGCAGGAAAGAACATGTGAGCAAAAGGCCAGCAAAAGGCCAGGAACCGTAAAAA
GGCCGCGTTGCTGGCGTTTTTCCATAGGCTCCGCCCCCCTGACGAGCATCACAAAAATCGACGCTCAAGT
CAGAGGTGGCGAAACCCGACAGGACTATAAAGATACCAGGCGTTTCCCCCTGGAAGCTCCCTCGTGCGCT
CTCCTGTTCCGACCCTGCCGCTTACCGGATACCTGTCCGCCTTTCTCCCTTCGGGAAGCGTGGCGCTTTC
TCATAGCTCACGCTGTAGGTATCTCAGTTCGGTGTAGGTCGTTCGCTCCAAGCTGGGCTGTGTGCACGAA
CCCCCCGTTCAGCCCGACCGCTGCGCCTTATCCGGTAACTATCGTCTTGAGTCCAACCCGGTAAGACACG
ACTTATCGCCACTGGCAGCAGCCACTGGTAACAGGATTAGCAGAGCGAGGTATGTAGGCGGTGCTACAGA
GTTCTTGAAGTGGTGGCCTAACTACGGCTACACTAGAAGAACAGTATTTGGTATCTGCGCTCTGCTGAAG
CCAGTTACCTTCGGAAAAAGAGTTGGTAGCTCTTGATCCGGCAAACAAACCACCGCTGGTAGCGGTGGTT
TTTTTGTTTGCAAGCAGCAGATTACGCGCAGAAAAAAAGGATCTCAAGAAGATCCTTTGATCTTTTCTAC
GGGGTCTGACGCTCAGTGGAACGAAAACTCACGTTAAGGGATTTTGGTCATGAGATTATCAAAAAGGATC
TTCACCTAGATCCTTTTAAATTAAAAATGAAGTTTTAAATCAATCTAAAGTATATATGAGTAAACTTGGT
CTGACAGTTACCAATGCTTAATCAGTGAGGCACCTATCTCAGCGATCTGTCTATTTCGTTCATCCATAGT
TGCCTGACTCCCCGTCGTGTAGATAACTACGATACGGGAGGGCTTACCATCTGGCCCCAGTGCTGCAATG
ATACCGCGAGACCCACGCTCACCGGCTCCAGATTTATCAGCAATAAACCAGCCAGCCGGAAGGGCCGAGC
GCAGAAGTGGTCCTGCAACTTTATCCGCCTCCATCCAGTCTATTAATTGTTGCCGGGAAGCTAGAGTAAG
TAGTTCGCCAGTTAATAGTTTGCGCAACGTTGTTGCCATTGCTACAGGCATCGTGGTGTCACGCTCGTCG
TTTGGTATGGCTTCATTCAGCTCCGGTTCCCAACGATCAAGGCGAGTTACATGATCCCCCATGTTGTGCA
AAAAAGCGGTTAGCTCCTTCGGTCCTCCGATCGTTGTCAGAAGTAAGTTGGCCGCAGTGTTATCACTCAT
GGTTATGGCAGCACTGCATAATTCTCTTACTGTCATGCCATCCGTAAGATGCTTTTCTGTGACTGGTGAG
TACTCAACCAAGTCATTCTGAGAATAGTGTATGCGGCGACCGAGTTGCTCTTGCCCGGCGTCAATACGGG
ATAATACCGCGCCACATAGCAGAACTTTAAAAGTGCTCATCATTGGAAAACGTTCTTCGGGGCGAAAACT
CTCAAGGATCTTACCGCTGTTGAGATCCAGTTCGATGTAACCCACTCGTGCACCCAACTGATCTTCAGCA
TCTTTTACTTTCACCAGCGTTTCTGGGTGAGCAAAAACAGGAAGGCAAAATGCCGCAAAAAAGGGAATAA
GGGCGACACGGAAATGTTGAATACTCATACTCTTCCTTTTTCAATATTATTGAAGCATTTATCAGGGTTA
TTGTCTCATGAGCGGATACATATTTGAATGTATTTAGAAAAATAAACAAATAGGGGTTCCGCGCACATTT
CCCCGAAAAGTGCCACCTGACGTCGACGGATCGGGAGATCTCCCGATCCCCTATGGTGCACTCTCAGTAC
AATCTGCTCTGATGCCGCATAGTTAAGCCAGTATCTGCTCCCTGCTTGTGTGTTGGAGGTCGCTGAGTAG
TGCGCGAGCAAAATTTAAGCTACAACAAGGCAAGGCTTGACCGACAATTGCATGAAGAATCTGCTTAGGG
TTAGGCGTTTTGCGCTGCTTCGCGATGTACGGGCCAGATATACGCGTT
